Addgene plasmid #202205: pCMV-PDK1-FLAG-LOV*
Purpose: Expresses the photoproximity labeling catalyst LOV* fused to PDK1 in mammalian cells
Depositing lab: Thomas Muir. Publication: A genetically encoded photoproximity labeling approach for mapping protein territories. Hananya N, Ye X, Koren S, Muir TW. Proc Natl Acad Sci U S A. 2023 Apr 18;120(16):e2219339120. doi: 10.1073/pnas.2219339120. Epub 2023 Apr 10. PubMed 37036999.
Backbone
  Vector backbone: pCMV
  Backbone size w/o insert (bp): 4000
  Total vector size (bp): 5600
  Vector type: Mammalian Expression
  Selectable markers: Neomycin (select with G418)
Growth in bacteria
  Bacterial resistance: Kanamycin, 50 μg/mL
  Growth temperature: 37°C
  Growth strain: DH5alpha
  Copy number: High Copy
Gene/Insert
  Gene/Insert name: [Pyruvate dehydrogenase (acetyl-transferring)] kinase isozyme 1, mitochondrial (alt name: PDK1)
  Species: H. sapiens (human)
  Insert size (bp): 1665
  Entrez Gene: PDK1
  Promoter: CMV
  Tag / fusion protein: FLAG (C terminal on insert); LOV* (C terminal on insert)
  Cloning method: Gibson Cloning
  Sequencing primers: 5′ CGCAAATGGGCGGTAGGCGTG; 3′ GAAATTTGTGATGCTATTGC
Terms and licenses: Academic/Nonprofit Terms; Industry Terms: Not Available to Industry
How to cite: pCMV-PDK1-FLAG-LOV* was a gift from Thomas Muir (Addgene plasmid # 202205 ; http://n2t.net/addgene:202205 ; RRID:Addgene_202205)
