[The description below was written by a language model from this plasmid's Addgene catalogue record and pLannotate feature annotations shown in this document.]
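Description:
pCMV-PDK1-FLAG-LOV* is a mammalian expression plasmid of about 5.6 kb, built on a pCMV backbone, that produces human pyruvate dehydrogenase kinase isozyme 1 (PDK1, a mitochondrial kinase) fused at its C terminus to a FLAG epitope and the photoproximity labeling catalyst LOV*. The fusion was assembled by Gibson cloning and is transcribed from the human cytomegalovirus immediate-early enhancer and promoter, with an SV40 polyadenylation signal terminating the message. In the annotated sequence, the PDK1 coding region lies just downstream of a residual multiple cloning site. It is followed by a short unannotated gap, which presumably holds the FLAG tag and linker, and then a roughly 320 bp open reading frame. The annotation software labels this frame SOPP, a flavin-binding protein derived from an Arabidopsis thaliana LOV domain. That position and identity fit the LOV* module named in the catalogue entry, although the tool does not recognise LOV* itself.

The plasmid replicates in E. coli at high copy from a ColE1/pUC-type origin and also carries an f1 phage origin. A single Tn5 aminoglycoside phosphotransferase gene (NeoR/KanR) provides selection in both hosts. A bacterial promoter drives it for kanamycin resistance, an SV40 early promoter drives it for G418 selection in mammalian cells, and an HSV TK polyadenylation signal follows it. The small ble, large T antigen and bGH poly(A) fragments appear to be backbone remnants rather than functional elements.

According to the record, the construct is used to place the light-activated LOV* catalyst on PDK1 in mammalian cells so that neighbouring proteins can be labeled. This is part of a genetically encoded approach to mapping protein territories, and the FLAG tag allows the fusion to be detected or captured.
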