Features (pLannotate 1.2.2; 16 found; start..end, strand, type, name):
     26..178     -  CDS            ble (fragment): BLE_KLEPN - Experimental evidence at protein level: Swiss-Prot protein existence level 1. Binding protein with a strong affinity to the bleomycin family of antibiotics. Binds to CL990; an antimitotic-antibiotic compound. From Klebsiella pneumoniae.
    199..993     -  CDS            NeoR/KanR: aminoglycoside phosphotransferase from Tn5; aph(3')-II (or nptII); confers resistance to neomycin, kanamycin, and G418 (Geneticin®)
   1028..1224    -  promoter       SV40 promoter: SV40 early promoter
   1273..1344    -  promoter       SV40 promoter (fragment): SV40 enhancer and early promoter
   1387..1491    -  promoter       AmpR promoter: bla
   1518..1946    +  rep_origin     f1 ori (sequence partly withheld): f1 bacteriophage origin of replication; arrow indicates direction of (+) strand synthesis
   1980..2101    -  polyA_signal   SV40 poly(A) signal: SV40 polyadenylation signal
   2124..2207    -  CDS            large T antigen (fragment): large T antigen from SV40 (simian virus 40)
   2226..2543    -  CDS            SOPP: SOPP is a basic (constitutively fluorescent) cyan fluorescent protein published in 2015, derived from Arabidopsis thaliana. It requires the cofactor flavin for fluorescence.
   2583..3890    -  CDS            PDK1: PDK1_HUMAN - Also known as PDHK1. Experimental evidence at protein level: Swiss-Prot protein existence level 1. Kinase that plays a key role in regulation of glucose and fatty acid metabolism and homeostasis via phosphorylation of the pyruvate dehydrogenase subunits PDHA1 and PDHA2. This inhibits pyruvate dehydrogenase activity, and thereby regulates metabolite flux through the tricarboxylic acid cycle, down-regulates aerobic respiration and inhibits the formation of acetyl-coenzyme A from pyruvate. Plays an important role in cellular responses to hypoxia and is important for cell proliferatio
   3891..3950    -  misc_feature   MCS (fragment): multiple cloning site
   3973..4176    -  promoter       CMV promoter: human cytomegalovirus (CMV) immediate early promoter
   4177..4480    -  enhancer       CMV enhancer: human cytomegalovirus immediate early enhancer
   4655..5243    -  rep_origin     ori: high-copy-number ColE1/pMB1/pBR322/pUC origin of replication
   5465..5481    +  polyA_signal   bGH poly(A) signal (fragment): bovine growth hormone polyadenylation signal
   5572..5619    -  polyA_signal   HSV TK poly(A) signal: herpes simplex virus thymidine kinase polyadenylation signal (Cole and Stacy, 1985)
>Addgene plasmid #202205 | pCMV-PDK1-FLAG-LOV* | addgene full sequence | sequence record 402609 | Addgene NGS Result
TCCGTGTTTCAGTTAGCCTCCCCCTAGGGTGGGCGAAGAACTCCAGCATGAGATCCCCGCGCTGGAGGAT
CATCCAGCCGGCGTCCCGGAAAACGATTCCGAAGCCCAACCTTTCATAGAAGGCGGCGGTGGAATCGAAA
TCTCGTGATGGCAGGTTGGGCGTCGCTTGGTCGGTCATTTCGAACCCCAGAGTCCCGCTCAGAAGAACTC
GTCAAGAAGGCGATAGAAGGCGATGCGCTGCGAATCGGTAGCGGCGATACCGTAAAGCACGAGGAAGCGG
TCAGCCCATTCGCCGCCAAGCTCTTCAGCAATATCACGGGTAGCCAACGCTATGTCCTGATAGCGGTCCG
CCACACCCAGCCGGCCACAGTCGATGAATCCAGAAAAGCGGCCATTTTCCACCATGATATTCGGCAAGCA
GGCATCGCCATGGGTCACGACGAGATCCTCGCCGTCGGGCATGCTCGCCTTGAGCCTGGCGAACAGTTCG
GCTGGCGCGAGCCCCTGATGCTCTTCGTCCAGATCATCCTGATCGACAAGACCGGCTTCCATCCGAGTAC
GTGCTCGCTCGATGCGATGTTTCGCTTGGTGGTCGAATGGGCAGGTAGCCGGATCAAGCGTATGCAGCCG
CCGCATTGCATCAGCCATGATGGATACTTTCTCGGCAGGAGCAAGGTGAGATGACAGGAGATCCTGCCCC
GGCACTTCGCCCAATAGCAGCCAGTCCCTTCCCGCTTCAGTGACAACGTCGAGCACAGCTGCGCAAGGAA
CGCCCGTCGTGGCCAGCCACGATAGCCGCGCTGCCTCGTCTTGCAGTTCATTCAGGGCACCGGACAGGTC
GGTCTTGACAAAAAGAACCGGGCGCCCCTGCGCTGACAGCCGGAACACGGCGGCATCAGAGCAGCCGATT
GTCTGTTGTGCCCAGTCATAGCCGAATAGCCTCTCCACCCAAGCGGCCGGAGAACCTGCGTGCAATCCAT
CTTGTTCAATCATGCGAAACGATCCTCATCCTGTCTCTTGATCGATCTTTGCAAAAGCCTAGGCCTCCAA
AAAAGCCTCCTCACTACTTCTGGAATAGCTCAGAGGCCGAGGCGGCCTCGGCCTCTGCATAAATAAAAAA
AATTAGTCAGCCATGGGGCGGAGAATGGGCGGAACTGGGCGGAGTTAGGGGCGGGATGGGCGGAGTTAGG
GGCGGGACTATGGTTGCTGACTAATTGAGATGCATACTTTGCATACTTCTGCCTGCTGGGGAGCCTGGGG
ACTTTCCACACCTGGTTGCTGACTAATTGAGATGCATGCTTTGCATACTTCTGCCTGCTGGGGAGCCTGG
GGACTTTCCACACCCTAACTGACACACATTCCACAGCTGGTTCTTTCCGCCTCAGGACTCTTCCTTTTTC
AATATTATTGAAGCATTTATCAGGGTTATTGTCTCATGAGCGGATACATATTTGAATGTATTTAGAAAAA
TAAACAAATAGGGGTTCCGCGCACATTTCCCCGAAAAGTGCCACCTG
[124 nt withheld, positions 1518-1641]
C
[91 nt withheld, positions 1643-1733]
A
[49 nt withheld, positions 1735-1783]
CCTTTGACGTTGGAGTCCACGTTCTTT
[37 nt withheld, positions 1811-1847]
ACCCTATCTCGGTCTATTCTTTTGATTTATAAGGGATTTTGCCGATTTCGGCCTATTGGTTAAAAAATGA
GCTGATTTAACAAAAATTTAACGCGAATTTTAACAAAATATTAACGCTTACAATTTACGCCTTAAGATAC
ATTGATGAGTTTGGACAAACCACAACTAGAATGCAGTGAAAAAAATGCTTTATTTGTGAAATTTGTGATG
CTATTGCTTTATTTGTAACCATTATAAGCTGCAATAAACAAGTTAACAACAACAATTGCATTCATTTTAT
GTTTCAGGTTCAGGGGGAGGTGTGGGAGGTTTTTTAAAGCAAGTAAAACCTCTACAAATGTGGTATGGCT
GATTATGATCTAGAGTCGCGGCCGCTTATCCATCCAGGAGCACTCCGATGAAATACTGGAGCTCACCCTT
CTGGTCCCTCATGGGCTGGAGGTGCAGGAGGTTCCAGAATTTCTTCCCGCTTTTTGTGTAGTTTATCAGC
TGCACGGTAATCTCGCGCTGATCTCTAATGGCATCGCGAATCTTCTGCACTGTGGCCTGGTCTGTCTCTG
GTCCCTGCAGAAAGCGGCCATTGCGGCCCAGGATCTCCTCTCTGGAATACTCGGTCAGCTCCAGGAAGCC
ATCGGATGCGAAGATGATGGGATTGTCTGGCAGCCGTGGATCAGTTATCACGAAACTTTTCTCCATGCCA
GATCCGCCCTTGTCGTCGTCGTCCTTATAGTCACCGGCACTGCGGAACGTCGTCATGTCTTTGGGTTCTC
TGCTGGGGACGCACCAGTCATCAGCCTCGTGGTTGGTGTTGTAATGCTTCCAGGCAGCTTTGTTATACAC
TGGGAGTCTTTCTATTGAGTCTGTTGACAGAGCCTTAATGTAGATAACTGCATCTGTCCCGTAACCCTCT
AGGGAATACAGCTTCAGGTCTCCTTGGAAGTATTGTGCGTAAAGACGTGATATGGGCAATCCATAACCAA
AACCAGCCAGAGGCACTGCGCGGGAGGTCTCAACACGAGGTCTTGGTGCAGTTGAATACATGTAGTTGAA
AAGTCTGTCAATTTTCCTCAAAGGAACGCCACCTCCTCGGTCACTCATCTTCACAGTCAAATCCTCATTA
CCCAGCGTGACATGAACTTGAATAGGGGGGTAAACACCTCTGTTGGCATGGTGTTCCATAGTGGCTCTCA
TTGCATTCTTGAAAAGTTCAAACACCATGTGATAGAGATGGGATGGTACATAAACCACTTGTATTGGCTG
TCCTGGTGATTTTGCATTTAGTTCTTCAAGTTCTAGTTCGGGAGAGTTAATATAATACAAATCACACAGA
CGCCTAGCATTTTCATAGCCATCTTTAATAACTTCAAGTACATTGCAGTTTGGATTTATGCTTCCAATGT
GTTTTCGATGAGATGGACTTCCTTTGCCTTTTCCACCAAACAATAAAGAGTGCTGATTGAGTAACATTCT
AATTGAAATGCGACTCATGTAGAATCGATCCAAAAAGTACTGAACATTCTGGCTGGTGACAGGATCCACC
CCAAAGCTCTCCTTGTATTCAATCACACCCTGGGCCATTGTGGGAATGACATCATTGTGTCGGTTTCTGA
TCCGTATCACAGTATCTGTAAAGTCATAAATAGCTTTAGCATCCTCAGCACTTTTGTCCTTAAAATCAAG
AAGCTCCTGAAGACTCTGGATATACCAGCTTTGTACCAATTGAACGGATGGTGTCCTGAGAAGATTATCT
GGAAGGAGACTTATTTCTTTCATTATATTTGCCAGTCTGACAGGCAACTCTTGCCGCAGAAACATAAATG
AGGTCTTTTCACAAGCATTCACTGATCCGAAGTCCAGGAACTGCTTCATGGAGAGCGGGGACGGCGAGAA
GCGCGCGTAGAAGTCCACCTGGCCCGGAACGCCGCGCTCGGACGCCGGGCTGGAGCCCGAGTCCGAGCTG
AAGCTGCGGCTGAAGCCGGCGGCGCGCAGCCCCGGGCCCGGGCCGGCCAAGGCGGCTCCGCGAAGCAGCC
GCGCCAGCCTCATGGTACCGTCGACTGCAGAATTCGAAGCTTGAGCTCGAGATCTGAGTCCGGTAGCGCT
AGCGGATCTGACGGTTCACTAAACCAGCTCTGCTTATATAGACCTCCCACCGTACACGCCTACCGCCCAT
TTGCGTCAATGGGGCGGAGTTGTTACGACATTTTGGAAAGTCCCGTTGATTTTGGTGCCAAAACAAACTC
CCATTGACGTCAATGGGGTGGAGACTTGGAAATCCCCGTGAGTCAAACCGCTATCCACGCCCATTGATGT
ACTGCCAAAACCGCATCACCATGGTAATAGCGATGACTAATACGTAGATGTACTGCCAAGTAGGAAAGTC
CCATAAGGTCATGTACTGGGCATAATGCCAGGCGGGCCATTTACCGTCATTGACGTCAATAGGGGGCGTA
CTTGGCATATGATACACTTGATGTACTGCCAAGTGGGCAGTTTACCGTAAATACTCCACCCATTGACGTC
AATGGAAAGTCCCTATTGGCGTTACTATGGGAACATACGTCATTATTGACGTCAATGGGCGGGGGTCGTT
GGGCGGTCAGCCAGGCGGGCCATTTACCGTAAGTTATGTAACGCGGAACTCCATATATGGGCTATGAACT
AATGACCCCGTAATTGATTACTATTAATAACTAATGCATGGCGGTAATACGGTTATCCACAGAATCAGGG
GATAACGCAGGAAAGAACATGTGAGCAAAAGGCCAGCAAAAGGCCAGGAACCGTAAAAAGGCCGCGTTGC
TGGCGTTTTTCCATAGGCTCCGCCCCCCTGACGAGCATCACAAAAATCGACGCTCAAGTCAGAGGTGGCG
AAACCCGACAGGACTATAAAGATACCAGGCGTTTCCCCCTGGAAGCTCCCTCGTGCGCTCTCCTGTTCCG
ACCCTGCCGCTTACCGGATACCTGTCCGCCTTTCTCCCTTCGGGAAGCGTGGCGCTTTCTCATAGCTCAC
GCTGTAGGTATCTCAGTTCGGTGTAGGTCGTTCGCTCCAAGCTGGGCTGTGTGCACGAACCCCCCGTTCA
GCCCGACCGCTGCGCCTTATCCGGTAACTATCGTCTTGAGTCCAACCCGGTAAGACACGACTTATCGCCA
CTGGCAGCAGCCACTGGTAACAGGATTAGCAGAGCGAGGTATGTAGGCGGTGCTACAGAGTTCTTGAAGT
GGTGGCCTAACTACGGCTACACTAGAAGAACAGTATTTGGTATCTGCGCTCTGCTGAAGCCAGTTACCTT
CGGAAAAAGAGTTGGTAGCTCTTGATCCGGCAAACAAACCACCGCTGGTAGCGGTGGTTTTTTTGTTTGC
AAGCAGCAGATTACGCGCAGAAAAAAAGGATCTCAAGAAGATCCTTTGATCTTTTCTACGGGGTCTGACG
CTCAGTGGAACGAAAACTCACGTTAAGGGATTTTGGTCATGAGATTATCAAAAAGGATCTTCACCTAGAT
CCTTTTAAATTAAAAATGAAGTTTTAAATCAATCTAAAGTATATATGAGTAACCTGAGGCTATGGCAGGG
CCTGCCGCCCCGACGTTGGCTGCGAGCCCTGGGCCTTCACCCGAACTTGGGGGGTGGGGTGGGGAAAAGG
AAGAAACGCGGGCGTATTGGCCCCAATGGGGTCTCGGTGGGGTATCGACAGAGTGCCAGCCCTGGGGCCG
AACCCCGCGTTTATGAACAAACGACCCAACACCGTGCGTTTTATTCTGTCTTTTTATTGCCGTCATAGCG
CGGGTTCCTTCCGGTATTGTCTCCT
